Addgene plasmid #127475: pZF-ADD-GCN
Purpose: coding sequence for synthetic zinc finger ZF-ADD-GCN
Depositing lab: Sebastian Maerkl. Depositing organization: Swiss Federal Institute of Technology (EPFL). Publication: Cell-free gene-regulatory network engineering with synthetic transcription factors. Swank Z, Laohakunakorn N, Maerkl SJ. Proc Natl Acad Sci U S A. 2019 Mar 26;116(13):5892-5901. doi: 10.1073/pnas.1816591116. Epub 2019 Mar 8. PubMed 30850530.
Backbone
  Vector backbone: pET-21a
  Backbone size w/o insert (bp): 5340
  Total vector size (bp): 5762
  Vector type: cell-free transcription–translation
Growth in bacteria
  Bacterial resistance: Ampicillin, 100 μg/mL
  Growth temperature: 37°C
  Growth strain: DH5alpha
  Copy number: High Copy
Gene/Insert
  Gene/Insert name: ZF-ADD synthetic transcription factor fused with GCN4 leucine zipper
  Insert size (bp): 423
  Promoter: T7
  Tag / fusion protein: GCN4 leucine zipper (C terminal on insert)
  Cloning method: Ligation Independent Cloning
  Sequencing primers: 5′ ATGCGTCCGGCGTAG; 3′ AACCCCTCAAGACCCG
Terms and licenses: Academic/Nonprofit Terms; Industry Terms: Not Available to Industry
Depositor comments: Integrating Gene Synthesis and Microfluidic Protein Analysis for Rapid Protein Engineering. NAR. 2016 April; 44(7): e68. doi:10.1093/nar/gkv1497. Combining structure-based design with phage display to create new Cys2His2 zinc finger dimers. Structure. 2000 June; 8: 739-750.
How to cite: pZF-ADD-GCN was a gift from Sebastian Maerkl (Addgene plasmid # 127475 ; http://n2t.net/addgene:127475 ; RRID:Addgene_127475)
