[The description below was written by a language model from this plasmid's Addgene catalogue record and pLannotate feature annotations shown in this document.]
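Description:
pZF-ADD-GCN is a pET-21a-based bacterial plasmid of about 5.8 kb. It carries the coding sequence for a synthetic zinc finger transcription factor, ZF-ADD, fused at its C terminus to the GCN4 leucine zipper. The vector type is listed as cell-free transcription–translation, so the plasmid mainly serves as an expression template or sequence source for in vitro gene-regulatory network experiments rather than for in vivo protein production. It is propagated in E. coli under ampicillin selection (AmpR β-lactamase with its own promoter) from a ColE1/pBR322-type origin. The backbone also carries the bom site and the rop gene. The catalogue calls the plasmid high copy, although rop normally moderates copy number. An f1 origin, lacI with its promoter, and residual tetracycline-resistance fragments left over from pBR322 are also annotated.

The roughly 420 bp insert lies downstream of a T7 promoter with an adjacent lac operator and the T7 gene 10 ribosome binding site, and a T7 terminator follows it. Transcription therefore depends on T7 RNA polymerase. The automated annotation detects an EGR1-like fragment, consistent with a Cys2His2 zinc finger scaffold of the Zif268 type, followed by a fragment of yeast GCN4. A short downstream match to a T7 gene 10-derived solubility tag is probably vector sequence, and the record does not list it as a tag.

The leucine zipper is a dimerization domain, so it would be expected to let the zinc finger protein pair up and bind DNA cooperatively. The cited literature on engineered zinc finger dimers fits this reading. The record does not state the protein's DNA target site or whether it acts as a repressor or an activator.
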