Features (pLannotate 1.2.2; 19 found; start..end, strand, type, name):
     41..59      +  promoter       T7 promoter: promoter for bacteriophage T7 RNA polymerase
     60..84      +  protein_bind   lac operator: The lac repressor binds to the lac operator to inhibit transcription in E. coli. This inhibition can be relieved by adding lactose or isopropyl-β-D-thiogalactopyranoside (IPTG). lac repressor encoded by lacI
     99..121     +  RBS            RBS: efficient ribosome binding site from bacteriophage T7 gene 10 (Olins and Rangwala, 1989)
    162..251     +  CDS            EGR1 (fragment): EGR1_SERCA - Also known as ZENK From Serinus canaria (Island canary) (Fringilla canaria).
    462..548     +  CDS            GCN4 (fragment): GCN4_YEAST - Also known as AAS101 From Saccharomyces cerevisiae (strain ATCC 204508 / S288c) (Baker's yeast).
    561..610     +  CDS            SET1 (fragment): solubility-enhancement tag derived from T7 phage gene 10B
    618..665     +  terminator     T7 terminator: transcription terminator for bacteriophage T7 RNA polymerase
    702..1130    +  rep_origin     f1 ori (sequence partly withheld): f1 bacteriophage origin of replication; arrow indicates direction of (+) strand synthesis
   1183..1287    +  promoter       AmpR promoter: bla
   1288..2148    +  CDS            AmpR: β-lactamase; bla; confers resistance to ampicillin, carbenicillin, and related antibiotics
   2319..2907    +  rep_origin     ori: high-copy-number ColE1/pMB1/pBR322/pUC origin of replication
   3093..3232    -  misc_feature   bom: basis of mobility region from pBR322
   3334..3525    -  CDS            rop: Rop protein, which maintains plasmids at low copy number; rop
   3542..3922    +  CDS            YPB1_ECOLX: Protein predicted: Swiss-Prot protein existence level 4. From Escherichia coli.
   3994..4285    -  CDS            TcR (fragment): tetracycline efflux protein; tet; confers resistance to tetracycline
   4300..4321    -  protein_bind   CAP binding site: CAP binding activates transcription in the presence of cAMP. E. coli catabolite activator protein
   4334..5416    -  CDS            lacI: lac repressor; lacI; The lac repressor binds to the lac operator to inhibit transcription in E. coli. This inhibition can be relieved by adding lactose or isopropyl-β-D-thiogalactopyranoside (IPTG).
   5417..5494    -  promoter       lacI promoter: lacI
   5502..19      -  CDS            TcR (fragment) (across the origin): tetracycline efflux protein; tet; confers resistance to tetracycline
>Addgene plasmid #127475 | pZF-ADD-GCN | addgene full sequence | sequence record 248906 | Addgene NGS Result
GCGTCCGGCGTAGAGGATCGAGATCTCGATCCCGCGAAATTAATACGACTCACTATAGGGGAATTGTGAG
CGGATAACAATTCCCCTCTAGAAATAATTTTGTTTAACTTTAAGAAGGAGATATACATATGGAACGTCCG
TACGCTTGCCCGGTTGAATCTTGCGACCGTCGTTTCTCTGACAAAACCAAACTGCGTGTTCATATTAGAA
TTCATACTGGACAAAAACCATTCCAATGTAGAATTTGTATGAGAAATTTCTCTGTTCGTCACAACCTGAC
CCGTCACATCCGTACCCACACCGGTGAAAAACCGTTCGCTTGCGACATCTGCGGTCGTAAATTCGCTCGT
TCTGACGAACGTAAACGTCACACCAAAATCCACCTGCGTCAGAAAGACGGTGGCGGCGGTTCTCCAGCGC
CAGCGCCACCGCATCGCGATATTCAGCATATTCTGCCGATTCTGGAAGATAAAGTGGAAGAACTGCTGAG
CAAAAACTATCATCTGGAAAACGAAGTGGCGCGCCTGAAAAAACTGGTGGGCGAACGCTAATAAGATCCG
GCTGCTAACAAAGCCCGAAAGGAAGCTGAGTTGGCTGCTGCCACCGCTGAGCAATAACTAGCATAACCCC
TTGGGGCCTCTAAACGGGTCTTGAGGGGTTTTTTGCTGAAAGGAGGAACTATATCCGGATTGGCGAATGG
G
[124 nt withheld, positions 702-825]
C
[91 nt withheld, positions 827-917]
A
[49 nt withheld, positions 919-967]
CCTTTGACGTTGGAGTCCACGTTCTTT
[37 nt withheld, positions 995-1031]
ACCCTATCTCGGTCTATTCTTTTGATTTATAAGGGATTTTGCCGATTTCGGCCTATTGGTTAAAAAATGA
GCTGATTTAACAAAAATTTAACGCGAATTTTAACAAAATATTAACGCTTACAATTTAGGTGGCACTTTTC
GGGGAAATGTGCGCGGAACCCCTATTTGTTTATTTTTCTAAATACATTCAAATATGTATCCGCTCATGAG
ACAATAACCCTGATAAATGCTTCAATAATATTGAAAAAGGAAGAGTATGAGTATTCAACATTTCCGTGTC
GCCCTTATTCCCTTTTTTGCGGCATTTTGCCTTCCTGTTTTTGCTCACCCAGAAACGCTGGTGAAAGTAA
AAGATGCTGAAGATCAGTTGGGTGCACGAGTGGGTTACATCGAACTGGATCTCAACAGCGGTAAGATCCT
TGAGAGTTTTCGCCCCGAAGAACGTTTTCCAATGATGAGCACTTTTAAAGTTCTGCTATGTGGCGCGGTA
TTATCCCGTATTGACGCCGGGCAAGAGCAACTCGGTCGCCGCATACACTATTCTCAGAATGACTTGGTTG
AGTACTCACCAGTCACAGAAAAGCATCTTACGGATGGCATGACAGTAAGAGAATTATGCAGTGCTGCCAT
AACCATGAGTGATAACACTGCGGCCAACTTACTTCTGACAACGATCGGAGGACCGAAGGAGCTAACCGCT
TTTTTGCACAACATGGGGGATCATGTAACTCGCCTTGATCGTTGGGAACCGGAGCTGAATGAAGCCATAC
CAAACGACGAGCGTGACACCACGATGCCTGCAGCAATGGCAACAACGTTGCGCAAACTATTAACTGGCGA
ACTACTTACTCTAGCTTCCCGGCAACAATTAATAGACTGGATGGAGGCGGATAAAGTTGCAGGACCACTT
CTGCGCTCGGCCCTTCCGGCTGGCTGGTTTATTGCTGATAAATCTGGAGCCGGTGAGCGTGGGTCTCGCG
GTATCATTGCAGCACTGGGGCCAGATGGTAAGCCCTCCCGTATCGTAGTTATCTACACGACGGGGAGTCA
GGCAACTATGGATGAACGAAATAGACAGATCGCTGAGATAGGTGCCTCACTGATTAAGCATTGGTAACTG
TCAGACCAAGTTTACTCATATATACTTTAGATTGATTTAAAACTTCATTTTTAATTTAAAAGGATCTAGG
TGAAGATCCTTTTTGATAATCTCATGACCAAAATCCCTTAACGTGAGTTTTCGTTCCACTGAGCGTCAGA
CCCCGTAGAAAAGATCAAAGGATCTTCTTGAGATCCTTTTTTTCTGCGCGTAATCTGCTGCTTGCAAACA
AAAAAACCACCGCTACCAGCGGTGGTTTGTTTGCCGGATCAAGAGCTACCAACTCTTTTTCCGAAGGTAA
CTGGCTTCAGCAGAGCGCAGATACCAAATACTGTCCTTCTAGTGTAGCCGTAGTTAGGCCACCACTTCAA
GAACTCTGTAGCACCGCCTACATACCTCGCTCTGCTAATCCTGTTACCAGTGGCTGCTGCCAGTGGCGAT
AAGTCGTGTCTTACCGGGTTGGACTCAAGACGATAGTTACCGGATAAGGCGCAGCGGTCGGGCTGAACGG
GGGGTTCGTGCACACAGCCCAGCTTGGAGCGAACGACCTACACCGAACTGAGATACCTACAGCGTGAGCT
ATGAGAAAGCGCCACGCTTCCCGAAGGGAGAAAGGCGGACAGGTATCCGGTAAGCGGCAGGGTCGGAACA
GGAGAGCGCACGAGGGAGCTTCCAGGGGGAAACGCCTGGTATCTTTATAGTCCTGTCGGGTTTCGCCACC
TCTGACTTGAGCGTCGATTTTTGTGATGCTCGTCAGGGGGGCGGAGCCTATGGAAAAACGCCAGCAACGC
GGCCTTTTTACGGTTCCTGGCCTTTTGCTGGCCTTTTGCTCACATGTTCTTTCCTGCGTTATCCCCTGAT
TCTGTGGATAACCGTATTACCGCCTTTGAGTGAGCTGATACCGCTCGCCGCAGCCGAACGACCGAGCGCA
GCGAGTCAGTGAGCGAGGAAGCGGAAGAGCGCCTGATGCGGTATTTTCTCCTTACGCATCTGTGCGGTAT
TTCACACCGCAATGGTGCACTCTCAGTACAATCTGCTCTGATGCCGCATAGTTAAGCCAGTATACACTCC
GCTATCGCTACGTGACTGGGTCATGGCTGCGCCCCGACACCCGCCAACACCCGCTGACGCGCCCTGACGG
GCTTGTCTGCTCCCGGCATCCGCTTACAGACAAGCTGTGACCGTCTCCGGGAGCTGCATGTGTCAGAGGT
TTTCACCGTCATCACCGAAACGCGCGAGGCAGCTGCGGTAAAGCTCATCAGCGTGGTCGTGAAGCGATTC
ACAGATGTCTGCCTGTTCATCCGCGTCCAGCTCGTTGAGTTTCTCCAGAAGCGTTAATGTCTGGCTTCTG
ATAAAGCGGGCCATGTTAAGGGCGGTTTTTTCCTGTTTGGTCACTGATGCCTCCGTGTAAGGGGGATTTC
TGTTCATGGGGGTAATGATACCGATGAAACGAGAGAGGATGCTCACGATACGGGTTACTGATGATGAACA
TGCCCGGTTACTGGAACGTTGTGAGGGTAAACAACTGGCGGTATGGATGCGGCGGGACCAGAGAAAAATC
ACTCAGGGTCAATGCCAGCGCTTCGTTAATACAGATGTAGGTGTTCCACAGGGTAGCCAGCAGCATCCTG
CGATGCAGATCCGGAACATAATGGTGCAGGGCGCTGACTTCCGCGTTTCCAGACTTTACGAAACACGGAA
ACCGAAGACCATTCATGTTGTTGCTCAGGTCGCAGACGTTTTGCAGCAGCAGTCGCTTCACGTTCGCTCG
CGTATCGGTGATTCATTCTGCTAACCAGTAAGGCAACCCCGCCAGCCTAGCCGGGTCCTCAACGACAGGA
GCACGATCATGCGCACCCGTGGGGCCGCCATGCCGGCGATAATGGCCTGCTTCTCGCCGAAACGTTTGGT
GGCGGGACCAGTGACGAAGGCTTGAGCGAGGGCGTGCAAGATTCCGAATACCGCAAGCGACAGGCCGATC
ATCGTCGCGCTCCAGCGAAAGCGGTCCTCGCCGAAAATGACCCAGAGCGCTGCCGGCACCTGTCCTACGA
GTTGCATGATAAAGAAGACAGTCATAAGTGCGGCGACGATAGTCATGCCCCGCGCCCACCGGAAGGAGCT
GACTGGGTTGAAGGCTCTCAAGGGCATCGGTCGAGATCCCGGTGCCTAATGAGTGAGCTAACTTACATTA
ATTGCGTTGCGCTCACTGCCCGCTTTCCAGTCGGGAAACCTGTCGTGCCAGCTGCATTAATGAATCGGCC
AACGCGCGGGGAGAGGCGGTTTGCGTATTGGGCGCCAGGGTGGTTTTTCTTTTCACCAGTGAGACGGGCA
ACAGCTGATTGCCCTTCACCGCCTGGCCCTGAGAGAGTTGCAGCAAGCGGTCCACGCTGGTTTGCCCCAG
CAGGCGAAAATCCTGTTTGATGGTGGTTAACGGCGGGATATAACATGAGCTGTCTTCGGTATCGTCGTAT
CCCACTACCGAGATATCCGCACCAACGCGCAGCCCGGACTCGGTAATGGCGCGCATTGCGCCCAGCGCCA
TCTGATCGTTGGCAACCAGCATCGCAGTGGGAACGATGCCCTCATTCAGCATTTGCATGGTTTGTTGAAA
ACCGGACATGGCACTCCAGTCGCCTTCCCGTTCCGCTATCGGCTGAATTTGATTGCGAGTGAGATATTTA
TGCCAGCCAGCCAGACGCAGACGCGCCGAGACAGAACTTAATGGGCCCGCTAACAGCGCGATTTGCTGGT
GACCCAATGCGACCAGATGCTCCACGCCCAGTCGCGTACCGTCTTCATGGGAGAAAATAATACTGTTGAT
GGGTGTCTGGTCAGAGACATCAAGAAATAACGCCGGAACATTAGTGCAGGCAGCTTCCACAGCAATGGCA
TCCTGGTCATCCAGCGGATAGTTAATGATCAGCCCACTGACGCGTTGCGCGAGAAGATTGTGCACCGCCG
CTTTACAGGCTTCGACGCCGCTTCGTTCTACCATCGACACCACCACGCTGGCACCCAGTTGATCGGCGCG
AGATTTAATCGCCGCGACAATTTGCGACGGCGCGTGCAGGGCCAGACTGGAGGTGGCAACGCCAATCAGC
AACGACTGTTTGCCCGCCAGTTGTTGTGCCACGCGGTTGGGAATGTAATTCAGCTCCGCCATCGCCGCTT
CCACTTTTTCCCGCGTTTTCGCAGAAACGTGGCTGGCCTGGTTCACCACGCGGGAAACGGTCTGATAAGA
GACACCGGCATACTCTGCGACATCGTATAACGTTACTGGTTTCACATTCACCACCCTGAATTGACTCTCT
TCCGGGCGCTATCATGCCATACCGCGAAAGGTTTTGCGCCATTCGATGGTGTCCGGGATCTCGACGCTCT
CCCTTATGCGACTCCTGCATTAGGAAGCAGCCCAGTAGTAGGTTGAGGCCGTTGAGCACCGCCGCCGCAA
GGAATGGTGCATGCAAGGAGATGGCGCCCAACAGTCCCCCGGCCACGGGGCCTGCCACCATACCCACGCC
GAAACAAGCGCTCATGAGCCCGAAGTGGCGAGCCCGATCTTCCCCATCGGTGATGTCGGCGATATAGGCG
CCAGCAACCGCACCTGTGGCGCCGGTGATGCCGGCCACGAT
